>Addgene plasmid #216960 | pET26b(modified)-Lg-B | addgene full sequence | sequence record 445620 | Addgene NGS Result
TTGGCGAATGGG
[124 nt withheld, positions 13-136]
C
[91 nt withheld, positions 138-228]
A
[49 nt withheld, positions 230-278]
CCTTTGACGTTGGAGTCCACGTTCTTT
[37 nt withheld, positions 306-342]
ACCCTATCTCGGTCTATTCTTTTGATTTATAAGGGATTTTGCCGATTTCGGCCTATTGGTTAAAAAATGA
GCTGATTTAACAAAAATTTAACGCGAATTTTAACAAAATATTAACGCTTACAATTTAGGTGGCACTTTTC
GGGGAAATGTGCGCGGAACCCCTATTTGTTTATTTTTCTAAATACATTCAAATATGTATCCGCTCATGAA
TTAATTCTTATTTGCCGACTACCTTGGTGATCTCGCCTTTCACGTAGTGGACAAATTCTTCCAACTGATC
TGCGCGCGAGGCCAAGCGATCTTCTTCTTGTCCAAGATAAGCCTGTCTAGCTTCAAGTATGACGGGCTGA
TACTGGGCCGGCAGGCGCTCCATTGCCCAGTCGGCAGCGACATCCTTCGGCGCGATTTTGCCGGTTACTG
CGCTGTACCAAATGCGGGACAACGTAAGCACTACATTTCGCTCATCGCCAGCCCAGTCGGGCGGCGAGTT
CCATAGCGTTAAGGTTTCATTTAGCGCCTCAAATAGATCCTGTTCAGGAACCGGATCAAAGAGTTCCTCC
GCCGCTGGACCTACCAAGGCAACGCTATGTTCTCTTGCTTTTGTCAGCAAGATAGCCAGATCAATGTCGA
TCGTGGCTGGCTCGAAGATACCTGCAAGAATGTCATTGCGCTGCCATTCTCCAAATTGCAGTTCGCGCTT
AGCTGGATAACGCCACGGAATGATGTCGTCGTGCACAACAATGGTGACTTCTACAGCGCGGAGAATCTCG
CTCTCTCCAGGGGAAGCCGAAGTTTCCAAAAGGTCGTTGATCAAAGCTCGCCGCGTTGTTTCATCAAGCC
TTACGGTCACCGTAACCAGCAAATCAATATCACTGTGTGGCTTCAGGCCGCCATCCACTGCGGAGCCGTA
CAAATGTACGGCCAGCAACGTCGGTTCGAGATGGCGCTCGATGACGCCAACTACCTCTGATAGTTGAGTC
GATACTTCGGCGATCACCGCTTCCCTCATAACACCCCTTGTATTACTGTTTATGTAAGCAGACAGTTTTA
TTGTTCATGACCAAAATCCCTTAACGTGAGTTTTCGTTCCACTGAGCGTCAGACCCCGTAGAAAAGATCA
AAGGATCTTCGATCAAAGGATCTTCTTGAGATCCTTTTTTTCTGCGCGTAATCTTTTGCCCTGTAAACGA
AAAAACCACCTGGGGAGGTGGTTTGATCGAAGGTTAAGCAGTTCCCCAACTGACTTAACCTTCGAAAAAA
CCACCTGGGGAGGTGGTTTGATCGAAGGTTAAGTCAGTTGGGGAACTGCTTAACCGTGGTAACTGGCTTT
CGCAGAGCACAGCAACCAAATCTGTCCTTCCAGTGTAGCCGGACTTTGGCGCACACTTCAAGAGCAACCG
CGTGTTTAGCTAAACAAATCCTCTGCGAACTCCCAGTTACCAATGGCTGCTGCCAGTGGCGTTTTACCGT
GCTTTTCCGGGTTGGACTCAAGTGAACAGTTACCGGATAAGGCGCAGCAGTCGGGCTGAACGGGGAGTTC
TTGCTTACAGCCCAGCTTGGAGCGAACGACCTACACCGAGCCGAGATACCAGTGTGTGAGCTATGAGAAA
GCGCCACACTTCCCGTAAGGGAGAAAGGCGGAACAGGTATCCGGTAAACGGCAGGGTCGGAACAGGAGAG
CGCAAGAGGGAGCGACCCGCCGGAAACGGTGGGGATCTTTAAGTCCTGTCGGGTTTCGCCCGTACTGTCA
GATTCATGGTTGAGCCTCACGGCTCCCACAGATGCACCGGAAAAGCGTCTGTTTATGTGAACTCTGGCAG
GAGGGCGGAGCCTATGGAAAAACGCCACCGGCGCGGCCCTGCTGTTTTGCCTCACATGTTAGTCCCCTGC
TTATCCACGGAATCTGTGGGTAACTTTGTATGTGTCCGCAGCGCAACGCCAGCAACGCGGCCTTTTTACG
GTTCCTGGCCTTTTGCTGGCCTTTTGCTCACATGTTCTTTCCTGCGTTATCCCCTGATTCTGTGGATAAC
CGTATTACCGCCTTTGAGTGAGCTGATACCGCTCGCCGCAGCCGAACGACCGAGCGCAGCGAGTCAGTGA
GCGAGGAAGCGGAAGAGCGCCTGATGCGGTATTTTCTCCTTACGCATCTGTGCGGTATTTCACACCGCAA
TGGTGCACTCTCAGTACAATCTGCTCTGATGCCGCATAGTTAAGCCAGTATACACTCCGCTATCGCTACG
TGACTGGGTCATGGCTGCGCCCCGACACCCGCCAACACCCGCTGACGCGCCCTGACGGGCTTGTCTGCTC
CCGGCATCCGCTTACAGACAAGCTGTGACCGTCTCCGGGAGCTGCATGTGTCAGAGGTTTTCACCGTCAT
CACCGAAACGCGCGAGGCAGCTGCGGTAAAGCTCATCAGCGTGGTCGTGAAGCGATTCACAGATGTCTGC
CTGTTCATCCGCGTCCAGCTCGTTGAGTTTCTCCAGAAGCGTTAATGTCTGGCTTCTGATAAAGCGGGCC
ATGTTAAGGGCGGTTTTTTCCTGTTTGGTCACTGATGCCTCCGTGTAAGGGGGATTTCTGTTCATGGGGG
TAATGATACCGATGAAACGAGAGAGGATGCTCACGATACGGGTTACTGATGATGAACATGCCCGGTTACT
GGAACGTTGTGAGGGTAAACAACTGGCGGTATGGATGCGGCGGGACCAGAGAAAAATCACTCAGGGTCAA
TGCCAGCGCTTCGTTAATACAGATGTAGGTGTTCCACAGGGTAGCCAGCAGCATCCTGCGATGCAGATCC
GGAACATAATGGTGCAGGGCGCTGACTTCCGCGTTTCCAGACTTTACGAAACACGGAAACCGAAGACCAT
TCATGTTGTTGCTCAGGTCGCAGACGTTTTGCAGCAGCAGTCGCTTCACGTTCGCTCGCGTATCGGTGAT
TCATTCTGCTAACCAGTAAGGCAACCCCGCCAGCCTAGCCGGGTCCTCAACGACAGGAGCACGATCATGC
GCACCCGTGGGGCCGCCATGCCGGCGATAATGGCCTGCTTCTCGCCGAAACGTTTGGTGGCGGGACCAGT
GACGAAGGCTTGAGCGAGGGCGTGCAAGATTCCGAATACCGCAAGCGACAGGCCGATCATCGTCGCGCTC
CAGCGAAAGCGGTCCTCGCCGAAAATGACCCAGAGCGCTGCCGGCACCTGTCCTACGAGTTGCATGATAA
AGAAGACAGTCATAAGTGCGGCGACGATAGTCATGCCCCGCGCCCACCGGAAGGAGCTGACTGGGTTGAA
GGCTCTCAAGGGCATCGGTCGAGATCCCGGTGCCTAATGAGTGAGCTAACTTACATTAATTGCGTTGCGC
TCACTGCCCGCTTTCCAGTCGGGAAACCTGTCGTGCCAGCTGCATTAATGAATCGGCCAACGCGCGGGGA
GAGGCGGTTTGCGTATTGGGCGCCAGGGTGGTTTTTCTTTTCACCAGTGAGACGGGCAACAGCTGATTGC
CCTTCACCGCCTGGCCCTGAGAGAGTTGCAGCAAGCGGTCCACGCTGGTTTGCCCCAGCAGGCGAAAATC
CTGTTTGATGGTGGTTAACGGCGGGATATAACATGAGCTGTCTTCGGTATCGTCGTATCCCACTACCGAG
ATATCCGCACCAACGCGCAGCCCGGACTCGGTAATGGCGCGCATTGCGCCCAGCGCCATCTGATCGTTGG
CAACCAGCATCGCAGTGGGAACGATGCCCTCATTCAGCATTTGCATGGTTTGTTGAAAACCGGACATGGC
ACTCCAGTCGCCTTCCCGTTCCGCTATCGGCTGAATTTGATTGCGAGTGAGATATTTATGCCAGCCAGCC
AGACGCAGACGCGCCGAGACAGAACTTAATGGGCCCGCTAACAGCGCGATTTGCTGGTGACCCAATGCGA
CCAGATGCTCCACGCCCAGTCGCGTACCGTCTTCATGGGAGAAAATAATACTGTTGATGGGTGTCTGGTC
AGAGACATCAAGAAATAACGCCGGAACATTAGTGCAGGCAGCTTCCACAGCAATGGCATCCTGGTCATCC
AGCGGATAGTTAATGATCAGCCCACTGACGCGTTGCGCGAGAAGATTGTGCACCGCCGCTTTACAGGCTT
CGACGCCGCTTCGTTCTACCATCGACACCACCACGCTGGCACCCAGTTGATCGGCGCGAGATTTAATCGC
CGCGACAATTTGCGACGGCGCGTGCAGGGCCAGACTGGAGGTGGCAACGCCAATCAGCAACGACTGTTTG
CCCGCCAGTTGTTGTGCCACGCGGTTGGGAATGTAATTCAGCTCCGCCATCGCCGCTTCCACTTTTTCCC
GCGTTTTCGCAGAAACGTGGCTGGCCTGGTTCACCACGCGGGAAACGGTCTGATAAGAGACACCGGCATA
CTCTGCGACATCGTATAACGTTACTGGTTTCACATTCACCACCCTGAATTGACTCTCTTCCGGGCGCTAT
CATGCCATACCGCGAAAGGTTTTGCGCCATTCGATGGTGTCCGGGATCTCGACGCTCTCCCTTATGCGAC
TCCTGCATTAGGAAGCAGCCCAGTAGTAGGTTGAGGCCGTTGAGCACCGCCGCCGCAAGGAATGGTGCAT
GCAAGGAGATGGCGCCCAACAGTCCCCCGGCCACGGGGCCTGCCACCATACCCACGCCGAAACAAGCGCT
CATGAGCCCGAAGTGGCGAGCCCGATCTTCCCCATCGGTGATGTCGGCGATATAGGCGCCAGCAACCGCA
CCTGTGGCGCCGGTGATGCCGGCCACGATGCGTCCGGCGTAGAGGATCGAGATCTCGATCCCGCGAAATT
AATACGACTCACTATAGGGGAATTGTGAGCGGATAACAATTCCCCTCTAGAAATAATTTTGTTTAACTTT
AAGAAGGAGATATACATATGGATTATAAAGATGATGATGATAAAGTCTTCACACTCGAAGATTTCGTTGG
GGACTGGGAACAGACAGCCGCCTACAACCTGGACCAAGTCCTTGAACAGGGAGGTGTGTCCAGTTTGCTG
CAGAATCTCGCCGTGTCCGTAACTCCGATCCAAAGGATTGTCCGGAGCGGTGAAAATGCCCTGAAGATCG
ACATCCATGTCATCATCCCGTATGAAGGTCTGAGCGCCGACCAAATGGCCCAGATCGAAGAGGTGTTTAA
GGTGGTGTACCCTGTGGATGATCATCACTTTAAGGTGATCCTGCCCTATGGCACACTGGTAATCGACGGG
GTTACGCCGAACATGCTGAACTATTTCGGACGGCCGTATGAAGGCATCGCCGTGTTCGACGGCAAAAAGA
TCACTGTAACAGGGACCCTGTGGAACGGCAACAAAATTATCGACGAGCGCCTGATCACCCCCGACGGCTC
CATGCTGTTCCGAGTAACCATCAACGTTTCTCAAGGCAGTTCAGGTGGTGGCGGGAGCGGAGGTGGAGGC
TCGAGCGGTTCTATTCAAAAAAGTACTAATAGTTCAAGTTTAGCAGAAGTCATTGACCGTATTTTAGATA
AAGGAATTGTTATTGATGCTTTTGCAAGAGTTTCTGTTGTAGGAATTGAAATTTTAACGATTGAAGCGCG
AGTGGTTATTGCCAGTGTTGATACATGGTTACGCTATGCAGAAGCAGTAGGGCTTCTTCGTGACGACGTA
GAAGAAAACGGTCTTCCTGAACGTTCAAATTCAAGTGAAGGGCAGCCGCGTTTTAGTATTTAAGGCTGTT
TTGGCGGATGAGAGAAGATTGAGATCCGGCTGCTAACAAAGCCCGAAAGGAAGCTGAGTTGGCTGCTGCC
ACCGCTGAGCAATAACTAGCATAACCCCTTGGGGCCTCTAAACGGGTCTTGAGGGGTTTTTTGCTGAAAG
GAGGAACTATATCCGGA
Features (pLannotate 1.2.2; 21 found; start..end, strand, type, name):
     13..441     +  rep_origin     f1 ori (sequence partly withheld): f1 bacteriophage origin of replication; arrow indicates direction of (+) strand synthesis
    494..551     +  promoter       AmpR promoter (fragment): bla
    560..1351    -  CDS            SmR: aminoglycoside adenylyltransferase (Murphy, 1985); aadA; confers resistance to spectinomycin and streptomycin
   1473..1570    +  rep_origin     CloDF13 ori (fragment): Plasmids containing the CloDF13 (CDF) origin of replication can be propagated in E. coli cells that contain additional plasmids with compatible origins.
   1595..2276    +  rep_origin     CloDF13 ori (fragment): Plasmids containing the CloDF13 (CDF) origin of replication can be propagated in E. coli cells that contain additional plasmids with compatible origins.
   2324..2457    +  rep_origin     RSF ori (fragment): Plasmids containing the RSF 1030 origin of replication can be propagated in E. coli cells that contain additional plasmids with compatible origins.
   2462..2601    -  misc_feature   bom: basis of mobility region from pBR322
   2703..2894    -  CDS            rop: Rop protein, which maintains plasmids at low copy number; rop
   2911..3291    +  CDS            YPB1_ECOLX: Protein predicted: Swiss-Prot protein existence level 4. From Escherichia coli.
   3363..3654    -  CDS            TcR (fragment): tetracycline efflux protein; tet; confers resistance to tetracycline
   3669..3690    -  protein_bind   CAP binding site: CAP binding activates transcription in the presence of cAMP. E. coli catabolite activator protein
   3703..4785    -  CDS            lacI: lac repressor; lacI; The lac repressor binds to the lac operator to inhibit transcription in E. coli. This inhibition can be relieved by adding lactose or isopropyl-β-D-thiogalactopyranoside (IPTG).
   4786..4863    -  promoter       lacI promoter: lacI
   4871..5150    -  CDS            TcR (fragment): tetracycline efflux protein; tet; confers resistance to tetracycline
   5172..5190    +  promoter       T7 promoter: promoter for bacteriophage T7 RNA polymerase
   5191..5215    +  protein_bind   lac operator: The lac repressor binds to the lac operator to inhibit transcription in E. coli. This inhibition can be relieved by adding lactose or isopropyl-β-D-thiogalactopyranoside (IPTG). lac repressor encoded by lacI
   5230..5252    +  RBS            RBS: efficient ribosome binding site from bacteriophage T7 gene 10 (Olins and Rangwala, 1989)
   5287..5758    +  CDS            Nluc (fragment): NanoLuc® luciferase human codon-optimized
   5812..5997    +  CDS            gvpA (fragment): GVPA_MICBC - Experimental evidence at protein level: Swiss-Prot protein existence level 1. Gas vesicles are small, hollow, gas filled protein structures that are found in several microbial planktonic microorganisms. They allow the positioning of the organism at the favorable depth for growth. GvpA type proteins form the essential core of the structure. From Microcystis sp. (strain BC 84/1).
   6111..6160    +  CDS            SET1 (fragment): solubility-enhancement tag derived from T7 phage gene 10B
   6168..6215    +  terminator     T7 terminator: transcription terminator for bacteriophage T7 RNA polymerase
