[The description below was written by a language model from this plasmid's Addgene catalogue record and pLannotate feature annotations shown in this document.]
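Description:
pET26b(modified)-Lg-B is a bacterial expression plasmid of about 6.2 kb, built on a modified pET26b backbone, for producing a fusion of the NanoLuc Large BiT fragment to the gas vesicle protein GvpB (also called GvpA2) from Priestia megaterium. The modification is evident in the annotated sequence. Selection is by an aadA (SmR) gene conferring spectinomycin/streptomycin resistance. Replication appears to rely on a CloDF13 (CDF) origin, detected as two fragments alongside a short RSF ori match. CDF origins are compatible with other common plasmid origins, so the vector can coexist with a second plasmid in the same E. coli cell. The record lists it as low copy. The backbone also carries an f1 ori, the bom region, rop, and leftover tetracycline-resistance fragments flanking the lacI cassette.

Expression follows the standard pET arrangement: a T7 promoter with an adjacent lac operator, the T7 gene 10 ribosome binding site, and a T7 terminator, with lacI supplied on the plasmid. Transcription therefore requires a host providing T7 RNA polymerase and is inducible with IPTG. The open reading frame carries an N-terminal FLAG tag and the Large BiT portion of split NanoLuc (annotated as a partial Nluc match), followed by a linker and GvpB, which the annotation tool matched by homology to a Microcystis GvpA. A short SET1 fragment annotated just before the terminator is probably a backbone sequence match, and the record does not describe it as part of the insert.

The associated study mapped protein-protein interactions involved in gas vesicle assembly. That fits use of this plasmid as one half of a split-luciferase complementation assay, presumably co-expressed with a partner fused to the complementary small fragment, so that luminescence reports an interaction.
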