Addgene plasmid #216960: pET26b(modified)-Lg-B
Purpose: Expression of Large BiT-Linker-GvpB
Depositing lab: George Lu. Depositing organization: Rice University. Publication: Elucidating the assembly of gas vesicles by systematic protein-protein interaction analysis. Iburg M, Anderson AP, Wong VT, Anton ED, He A, Lu GJ. EMBO J. 2024 Oct;43(19):4156-4172. doi: 10.1038/s44318-024-00178-2. Epub 2024 Sep 3. PubMed 39227754.
Backbone
  Vector backbone: pET26b
  Vector type: Bacterial Expression
Growth in bacteria
  Bacterial resistance: Spectinomycin, 50 μg/mL
  Growth temperature: 30°C
  Growth strain: DH5alpha
  Copy number: Low Copy
Gene/Insert
  Gene/Insert name: Large BiT-Linker-GvpB (alt name: GvpA2)
  Species: Synthetic; Priestia megaterium
  Tag / fusion protein: FLAG-Split Nanoluciferase LargeBiT (N terminal on insert)
  Cloning method: Gibson Cloning
Terms and licenses: Academic/Nonprofit Terms; Industry Terms: Not Available to Industry
Depositor comments: Please visit https://www.biorxiv.org/content/10.1101/2023.07.23.550228v1 for bioRxiv preprint.
How to cite: pET26b(modified)-Lg-B was a gift from George Lu (Addgene plasmid # 216960 ; http://n2t.net/addgene:216960 ; RRID:Addgene_216960)
